Addgene plasmid #163315: p8092 LentiCRISPR v2 sgNT-1
Purpose: Expresses Cas9 and a non-targeting control guide RNA
Depositing lab: Elizabeth White. Depositing organization: University of Pennsylvania. Publication: A Conserved Amino Acid in the C Terminus of Human Papillomavirus E7 Mediates Binding to PTPN14 and Repression of Epithelial Differentiation. Hatterschide J, Brantly AC, Grace M, Munger K, White EA. J Virol. 2020 Aug 17;94(17). pii: JVI.01024-20. doi: 10.1128/JVI.01024-20. Print 2020 Aug 17. PubMed 32581101.
Backbone
  Vector backbone: LentiCRISPR v2
  Vector type: Lentiviral, CRISPR
  Selectable markers: Puromycin
Growth in bacteria
  Bacterial resistance: Ampicillin, 100 μg/mL
  Growth temperature: 37°C
  Growth strain: NEB Stable
  Copy number: High Copy
Gene/Insert
  Gene/Insert name: sgNT-1
  gRNA/shRNA sequence: AGCTCGCCATGTCGGTTCTC
  Species: Synthetic
  Promoter: U6
  Cloning method: Restriction Enzyme; 5′ cloning site Unknown (unknown if destroyed)
  Sequencing primers: 5′ Human U6.F
Terms and licenses: Academic/Nonprofit Terms; Industry Terms: Not Available to Industry
How to cite: p8092 LentiCRISPR v2 sgNT-1 was a gift from Elizabeth White (Addgene plasmid # 163315 ; http://n2t.net/addgene:163315 ; RRID:Addgene_163315)
