[The description below was written by a language model from this plasmid's Addgene catalogue record and pLannotate feature annotations shown in this document.]
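Description:
p8092 LentiCRISPR v2 sgNT-1 is a third-generation-style, self-inactivating HIV-1 lentiviral transfer plasmid built on the LentiCRISPR v2 backbone, designed to deliver both Streptococcus pyogenes Cas9 and a single guide RNA to mammalian cells from one vector. In bacteria it is maintained through a high-copy ColE1/pUC-type origin and selected with ampicillin via β-lactamase. The backbone also carries an f1 origin and an SV40/EM7-driven bleomycin/Zeocin resistance cassette that lies outside the LTR-flanked viral region and so is not packaged. The viral genome is transcribed in packaging cells from a CMV enhancer/promoter fused to a truncated 5' LTR. It includes the Ψ packaging signal with a gag fragment, the Rev response element for nuclear export of the full-length RNA, the cPPT/CTS, a WPRE to boost transcript expression, and a ΔU3 3' LTR that inactivates LTR promoter activity after integration, followed by a bGH polyadenylation signal.

The payload consists of two expression units. A human U6 RNA polymerase III promoter drives sgNT-1, a synthetic 20-nucleotide spacer joined to the S. pyogenes gRNA scaffold. It is described as non-targeting, meaning it is intended not to direct Cas9 to any genomic site. Downstream, an EF-1α core promoter drives Cas9, with a puromycin N-acetyltransferase coding sequence annotated shortly after it. The feature table does not annotate the linker between them, but the arrangement allows puromycin selection of transduced cells. The construct serves as a negative control alongside gene-targeting LentiCRISPR v2 guides, controlling for the effects of transduction, Cas9 expression and selection in knockout experiments. The associated work concerned human papillomavirus E7, PTPN14 and epithelial differentiation.
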