Features (pLannotate 1.2.2; 33 found; start..end, strand, type, name):
      1..380     +  enhancer       CMV enhancer: human cytomegalovirus immediate early enhancer
    381..580     +  promoter       CMV promoter: human cytomegalovirus (CMV) immediate early promoter
    598..778     +  LTR            5' LTR (truncated): truncated 5' long terminal repeat (LTR) from HIV-1
    825..950     +  misc_feature   HIV-1 Ψ: packaging signal of human immunodeficiency virus type 1
    934..1297    +  CDS            HIV-1 gag (fragment): gag protein from human immunodeficiency virus 1; gag
   1443..1676    +  misc_feature   RRE: The Rev response element (RRE) of HIV-1 allows for Rev-dependent mRNA export from the nucleus to the cytoplasm.
   2053..2153    +  CDS            Rev (fragment): human immunodeficiency virus 1 (HIV-1) Rev protein; rev; enhances nuclear export of unspliced and incompletely spliced viral mRNAs
   2203..2320    +  misc_feature   cPPT/CTS: central polypurine tract and central termination sequence of HIV-1
   2371..2611    +  promoter       U6 promoter: RNA polymerase III promoter for human U6 snRNA
   2641..2716    +  misc_RNA       gRNA scaffold: guide RNA scaffold for the Streptococcus pyogenes CRISPR/Cas9 system
   2734..2752    +  CDS            small t antigen (fragment): SV40 (simian virus 40) small t antigen
   2778..2989    +  promoter       EF-1α core promoter: core promoter for human elongation factor EF-1α
   3014..7117    +  CDS            Cas9: Cas9 (Csn1) endonuclease from the Streptococcus pyogenes Type II CRISPR/Cas system generates RNA-guided double strand breaks in DNA
   7255..7852    +  CDS            PuroR (fragment): puromycin N-acetyltransferase; pac from Streptomyces; confers resistance to puromycin
   7868..8456    +  misc_feature   WPRE: woodchuck hepatitis virus posttranscriptional regulatory element
   8507..8526    +  misc_feature   cPPT/CTS (fragment): central polypurine tract and central termination sequence of HIV-1
   8528..8761    +  LTR            3' LTR (ΔU3): self-inactivating 3' long terminal repeat (LTR) from HIV-1
   8793..9017    +  polyA_signal   bGH poly(A) signal: bovine growth hormone polyadenylation signal
   9021..9042    +  promoter       SV40 promoter (fragment): SV40 enhancer and early promoter
   9063..9491    +  rep_origin     f1 ori (sequence partly withheld): f1 bacteriophage origin of replication; arrow indicates direction of (+) strand synthesis
   9505..9834    +  promoter       SV40 promoter: SV40 enhancer and early promoter
   9882..9929    +  promoter       EM7 promoter: synthetic bacterial promoter&nbsp
   9948..10322   +  CDS            BleoR: antibiotic-binding protein; Sh ble from Streptoalloteichus hindustanus; confers resistance to bleomycin, phleomycin, and Zeocin™
  10332..10457   +  CDS            ble (fragment): BLE_KLEPN - Experimental evidence at protein level: Swiss-Prot protein existence level 1. Binding protein with a strong affinity to the bleomycin family of antibiotics. Binds to CL990; an antimitotic-antibiotic compound. From Klebsiella pneumoniae.
  10452..10573   +  polyA_signal   SV40 poly(A) signal: SV40 polyadenylation signal
  10644..10666   -  protein_bind   lac operator (fragment): The lac repressor binds to the lac operator to inhibit transcription in E. coli. This inhibition can be relieved by adding lactose or isopropyl-β-D-thiogalactopyranoside (IPTG). lac repressor encoded by lacI
  10670..10700   -  promoter       lac promoter: promoter for the E. coli lac operon
  10715..10736   -  protein_bind   CAP binding site: CAP binding activates transcription in the presence of cAMP. E. coli catabolite activator protein
  10749..10841   -  CDS            lacI (fragment): lac repressor; lacI; The lac repressor binds to the lac operator to inhibit transcription in E. coli. This inhibition can be relieved by adding lactose or isopropyl-β-D-thiogalactopyranoside (IPTG).
  11024..11612   -  rep_origin     ori: high-copy-number ColE1/pMB1/pBR322/pUC origin of replication
  11783..12643   -  CDS            AmpR: β-lactamase; bla; confers resistance to ampicillin, carbenicillin, and related antibiotics
  12644..12748   -  promoter       AmpR promoter: bla
  12807..12859   -  misc_feature   bom (fragment): basis of mobility region from pBR322
>Addgene plasmid #163315 | p8092 LentiCRISPR v2 sgNT-1 | addgene full sequence | sequence record 329457 | Addgene NGS Result
GACATTGATTATTGACTAGTTATTAATAGTAATCAATTACGGGGTCATTAGTTCATAGCCCATATATGGA
GTTCCGCGTTACATAACTTACGGTAAATGGCCCGCCTGGCTGACCGCCCAACGACCCCCGCCCATTGACG
TCAATAATGACGTATGTTCCCATAGTAACGCCAATAGGGACTTTCCATTGACGTCAATGGGTGGAGTATT
TACGGTAAACTGCCCACTTGGCAGTACATCAAGTGTATCATATGCCAAGTACGCCCCCTATTGACGTCAA
TGACGGTAAATGGCCCGCCTGGCATTATGCCCAGTACATGACCTTATGGGACTTTCCTACTTGGCAGTAC
ATCTACGTATTAGTCATCGCTATTACCATGGTGATGCGGTTTTGGCAGTACATCAATGGGCGTGGATAGC
GGTTTGACTCACGGGGATTTCCAAGTCTCCACCCCATTGACGTCAATGGGAGTTTGTTTTGGCACCAAAA
TCAACGGGACTTTCCAAAATGTCGTAACAACTCCGCCCCATTGACGCAAATGGGCGGTAGGCGTGTACGG
TGGGAGGTCTATATAAGCAGCGCGTTTTGCCTGTACTGGGTCTCTCTGGTTAGACCAGATCTGAGCCTGG
GAGCTCTCTGGCTAACTAGGGAACCCACTGCTTAAGCCTCAATAAAGCTTGCCTTGAGTGCTTCAAGTAG
TGTGTGCCCGTCTGTTGTGTGACTCTGGTAACTAGAGATCCCTCAGACCCTTTTAGTCAGTGTGGAAAAT
CTCTAGCAGTGGCGCCCGAACAGGGACTTGAAAGCGAAAGGGAAACCAGAGGAGCTCTCTCGACGCAGGA
CTCGGCTTGCTGAAGCGCGCACGGCAAGAGGCGAGGGGCGGCGACTGGTGAGTACGCCAAAAATTTTGAC
TAGCGGAGGCTAGAAGGAGAGAGATGGGTGCGAGAGCGTCAGTATTAAGCGGGGGAGAATTAGATCGCGA
TGGGAAAAAATTCGGTTAAGGCCAGGGGGAAAGAAAAAATATAAATTAAAACATATAGTATGGGCAAGCA
GGGAGCTAGAACGATTCGCAGTTAATCCTGGCCTGTTAGAAACATCAGAAGGCTGTAGACAAATACTGGG
ACAGCTACAACCATCCCTTCAGACAGGATCAGAAGAACTTAGATCATTATATAATACAGTAGCAACCCTC
TATTGTGTGCATCAAAGGATAGAGATAAAAGACACCAAGGAAGCTTTAGACAAGATAGAGGAAGAGCAAA
ACAAAAGTAAGACCACCGCACAGCAAGCGGCCGCTGATCTTCAGACCTGGAGGAGGAGATATGAGGGACA
ATTGGAGAAGTGAATTATATAAATATAAAGTAGTAAAAATTGAACCATTAGGAGTAGCACCCACCAAGGC
AAAGAGAAGAGTGGTGCAGAGAGAAAAAAGAGCAGTGGGAATAGGAGCTTTGTTCCTTGGGTTCTTGGGA
GCAGCAGGAAGCACTATGGGCGCAGCGTCAATGACGCTGACGGTACAGGCCAGACAATTATTGTCTGGTA
TAGTGCAGCAGCAGAACAATTTGCTGAGGGCTATTGAGGCGCAACAGCATCTGTTGCAACTCACAGTCTG
GGGCATCAAGCAGCTCCAGGCAAGAATCCTGGCTGTGGAAAGATACCTAAAGGATCAACAGCTCCTGGGG
ATTTGGGGTTGCTCTGGAAAACTCATTTGCACCACTGCTGTGCCTTGGAATGCTAGTTGGAGTAATAAAT
CTCTGGAACAGATTTGGAATCACACGACCTGGATGGAGTGGGACAGAGAAATTAACAATTACACAAGCTT
AATACACTCCTTAATTGAAGAATCGCAAAACCAGCAAGAAAAGAATGAACAAGAATTATTGGAATTAGAT
AAATGGGCAAGTTTGTGGAATTGGTTTAACATAACAAATTGGCTGTGGTATATAAAATTATTCATAATGA
TAGTAGGAGGCTTGGTAGGTTTAAGAATAGTTTTTGCTGTACTTTCTATAGTGAATAGAGTTAGGCAGGG
ATATTCACCATTATCGTTTCAGACCCACCTCCCAACCCCGAGGGGACCCGACAGGCCCGAAGGAATAGAA
GAAGAAGGTGGAGAGAGAGACAGAGACAGATCCATTCGATTAGTGAACGGATCGGCACTGCGTGCGCCAA
TTCTGCAGACAAATGGCAGTATTCATCCACAATTTTAAAAGAAAAGGGGGGATTGGGGGGTACAGTGCAG
GGGAAAGAATAGTAGACATAATAGCAACAGACATACAAACTAAAGAATTACAAAAACAAATTACAAAAAT
TCAAAATTTTCGGGTTTATTACAGGGACAGCAGAGATCCAGTTTGGTTAATTAAGGTACCGAGGGCCTAT
TTCCCATGATTCCTTCATATTTGCATATACGATACAAGGCTGTTAGAGAGATAATTAGAATTAATTTGAC
TGTAAACACAAAGATATTAGTACAAAATACGTGACGTAGAAAGTAATAATTTCTTGGGTAGTTTGCAGTT
TTAAAATTATGTTTTAAAATGGACTATCATATGCTTACCGTAACTTGAAAGTATTTCGATTTCTTGGCTT
TATATATCTTGTGGAAAGGACGAAACACCGAGCTCGCCATGTCGGTTCTCGTTTTAGAGCTAGAAATAGC
AAGTTAAAATAAGGCTAGTCCGTTATCAACTTGAAAAAGTGGCACCGAGTCGGTGCTTTTTTGAATTCGC
TAGCTAGGTCTTGAAAGGAGTGGGAATTGGCTCCGGTGCCCGTCAGTGGGCAGAGCGCACATCGCCCACA
GTCCCCGAGAAGTTGGGGGGAGGGGTCGGCAATTGATCCGGTGCCTAGAGAAGGTGGCGCGGGGTAAACT
GGGAAAGTGATGTCGTGTACTGGCTCCGCCTTTTTCCCGAGGGTGGGGGAGAACCGTATATAAGTGCAGT
AGTCGCCGTGAACGTTCTTTTTCGCAACGGGTTTGCCGCCAGAACACAGGACCGGTTCTAGAGCGCTGCC
ACCATGGACAAGAAGTACAGCATCGGCCTGGACATCGGCACCAACTCTGTGGGCTGGGCCGTGATCACCG
ACGAGTACAAGGTGCCCAGCAAGAAATTCAAGGTGCTGGGCAACACCGACCGGCACAGCATCAAGAAGAA
CCTGATCGGAGCCCTGCTGTTCGACAGCGGCGAAACAGCCGAGGCCACCCGGCTGAAGAGAACCGCCAGA
AGAAGATACACCAGACGGAAGAACCGGATCTGCTATCTGCAAGAGATCTTCAGCAACGAGATGGCCAAGG
TGGACGACAGCTTCTTCCACAGACTGGAAGAGTCCTTCCTGGTGGAAGAGGATAAGAAGCACGAGCGGCA
CCCCATCTTCGGCAACATCGTGGACGAGGTGGCCTACCACGAGAAGTACCCCACCATCTACCACCTGAGA
AAGAAACTGGTGGACAGCACCGACAAGGCCGACCTGCGGCTGATCTATCTGGCCCTGGCCCACATGATCA
AGTTCCGGGGCCACTTCCTGATCGAGGGCGACCTGAACCCCGACAACAGCGACGTGGACAAGCTGTTCAT
CCAGCTGGTGCAGACCTACAACCAGCTGTTCGAGGAAAACCCCATCAACGCCAGCGGCGTGGACGCCAAG
GCCATCCTGTCTGCCAGACTGAGCAAGAGCAGACGGCTGGAAAATCTGATCGCCCAGCTGCCCGGCGAGA
AGAAGAATGGCCTGTTCGGAAACCTGATTGCCCTGAGCCTGGGCCTGACCCCCAACTTCAAGAGCAACTT
CGACCTGGCCGAGGATGCCAAACTGCAGCTGAGCAAGGACACCTACGACGACGACCTGGACAACCTGCTG
GCCCAGATCGGCGACCAGTACGCCGACCTGTTTCTGGCCGCCAAGAACCTGTCCGACGCCATCCTGCTGA
GCGACATCCTGAGAGTGAACACCGAGATCACCAAGGCCCCCCTGAGCGCCTCTATGATCAAGAGATACGA
CGAGCACCACCAGGACCTGACCCTGCTGAAAGCTCTCGTGCGGCAGCAGCTGCCTGAGAAGTACAAAGAG
ATTTTCTTCGACCAGAGCAAGAACGGCTACGCCGGCTACATTGACGGCGGAGCCAGCCAGGAAGAGTTCT
ACAAGTTCATCAAGCCCATCCTGGAAAAGATGGACGGCACCGAGGAACTGCTCGTGAAGCTGAACAGAGA
GGACCTGCTGCGGAAGCAGCGGACCTTCGACAACGGCAGCATCCCCCACCAGATCCACCTGGGAGAGCTG
CACGCCATTCTGCGGCGGCAGGAAGATTTTTACCCATTCCTGAAGGACAACCGGGAAAAGATCGAGAAGA
TCCTGACCTTCCGCATCCCCTACTACGTGGGCCCTCTGGCCAGGGGAAACAGCAGATTCGCCTGGATGAC
CAGAAAGAGCGAGGAAACCATCACCCCCTGGAACTTCGAGGAAGTGGTGGACAAGGGCGCTTCCGCCCAG
AGCTTCATCGAGCGGATGACCAACTTCGATAAGAACCTGCCCAACGAGAAGGTGCTGCCCAAGCACAGCC
TGCTGTACGAGTACTTCACCGTGTATAACGAGCTGACCAAAGTGAAATACGTGACCGAGGGAATGAGAAA
GCCCGCCTTCCTGAGCGGCGAGCAGAAAAAGGCCATCGTGGACCTGCTGTTCAAGACCAACCGGAAAGTG
ACCGTGAAGCAGCTGAAAGAGGACTACTTCAAGAAAATCGAGTGCTTCGACTCCGTGGAAATCTCCGGCG
TGGAAGATCGGTTCAACGCCTCCCTGGGCACATACCACGATCTGCTGAAAATTATCAAGGACAAGGACTT
CCTGGACAATGAGGAAAACGAGGACATTCTGGAAGATATCGTGCTGACCCTGACACTGTTTGAGGACAGA
GAGATGATCGAGGAACGGCTGAAAACCTATGCCCACCTGTTCGACGACAAAGTGATGAAGCAGCTGAAGC
GGCGGAGATACACCGGCTGGGGCAGGCTGAGCCGGAAGCTGATCAACGGCATCCGGGACAAGCAGTCCGG
CAAGACAATCCTGGATTTCCTGAAGTCCGACGGCTTCGCCAACAGAAACTTCATGCAGCTGATCCACGAC
GACAGCCTGACCTTTAAAGAGGACATCCAGAAAGCCCAGGTGTCCGGCCAGGGCGATAGCCTGCACGAGC
ACATTGCCAATCTGGCCGGCAGCCCCGCCATTAAGAAGGGCATCCTGCAGACAGTGAAGGTGGTGGACGA
GCTCGTGAAAGTGATGGGCCGGCACAAGCCCGAGAACATCGTGATCGAAATGGCCAGAGAGAACCAGACC
ACCCAGAAGGGACAGAAGAACAGCCGCGAGAGAATGAAGCGGATCGAAGAGGGCATCAAAGAGCTGGGCA
GCCAGATCCTGAAAGAACACCCCGTGGAAAACACCCAGCTGCAGAACGAGAAGCTGTACCTGTACTACCT
GCAGAATGGGCGGGATATGTACGTGGACCAGGAACTGGACATCAACCGGCTGTCCGACTACGATGTGGAC
CATATCGTGCCTCAGAGCTTTCTGAAGGACGACTCCATCGACAACAAGGTGCTGACCAGAAGCGACAAGA
ACCGGGGCAAGAGCGACAACGTGCCCTCCGAAGAGGTCGTGAAGAAGATGAAGAACTACTGGCGGCAGCT
GCTGAACGCCAAGCTGATTACCCAGAGAAAGTTCGACAATCTGACCAAGGCCGAGAGAGGCGGCCTGAGC
GAACTGGATAAGGCCGGCTTCATCAAGAGACAGCTGGTGGAAACCCGGCAGATCACAAAGCACGTGGCAC
AGATCCTGGACTCCCGGATGAACACTAAGTACGACGAGAATGACAAGCTGATCCGGGAAGTGAAAGTGAT
CACCCTGAAGTCCAAGCTGGTGTCCGATTTCCGGAAGGATTTCCAGTTTTACAAAGTGCGCGAGATCAAC
AACTACCACCACGCCCACGACGCCTACCTGAACGCCGTCGTGGGAACCGCCCTGATCAAAAAGTACCCTA
AGCTGGAAAGCGAGTTCGTGTACGGCGACTACAAGGTGTACGACGTGCGGAAGATGATCGCCAAGAGCGA
GCAGGAAATCGGCAAGGCTACCGCCAAGTACTTCTTCTACAGCAACATCATGAACTTTTTCAAGACCGAG
ATTACCCTGGCCAACGGCGAGATCCGGAAGCGGCCTCTGATCGAGACAAACGGCGAAACCGGGGAGATCG
TGTGGGATAAGGGCCGGGATTTTGCCACCGTGCGGAAAGTGCTGAGCATGCCCCAAGTGAATATCGTGAA
AAAGACCGAGGTGCAGACAGGCGGCTTCAGCAAAGAGTCTATCCTGCCCAAGAGGAACAGCGATAAGCTG
ATCGCCAGAAAGAAGGACTGGGACCCTAAGAAGTACGGCGGCTTCGACAGCCCCACCGTGGCCTATTCTG
TGCTGGTGGTGGCCAAAGTGGAAAAGGGCAAGTCCAAGAAACTGAAGAGTGTGAAAGAGCTGCTGGGGAT
CACCATCATGGAAAGAAGCAGCTTCGAGAAGAATCCCATCGACTTTCTGGAAGCCAAGGGCTACAAAGAA
GTGAAAAAGGACCTGATCATCAAGCTGCCTAAGTACTCCCTGTTCGAGCTGGAAAACGGCCGGAAGAGAA
TGCTGGCCTCTGCCGGCGAACTGCAGAAGGGAAACGAACTGGCCCTGCCCTCCAAATATGTGAACTTCCT
GTACCTGGCCAGCCACTATGAGAAGCTGAAGGGCTCCCCCGAGGATAATGAGCAGAAACAGCTGTTTGTG
GAACAGCACAAGCACTACCTGGACGAGATCATCGAGCAGATCAGCGAGTTCTCCAAGAGAGTGATCCTGG
CCGACGCTAATCTGGACAAAGTGCTGTCCGCCTACAACAAGCACCGGGATAAGCCCATCAGAGAGCAGGC
CGAGAATATCATCCACCTGTTTACCCTGACCAATCTGGGAGCCCCTGCCGCCTTCAAGTACTTTGACACC
ACCATCGACCGGAAGAGGTACACCAGCACCAAAGAGGTGCTGGACGCCACCCTGATCCACCAGAGCATCA
CCGGCCTGTACGAGACACGGATCGACCTGTCTCAGCTGGGAGGCGACAAGCGACCTGCCGCCACAAAGAA
GGCTGGACAGGCTAAGAAGAAGAAAGATTACAAAGACGATGACGATAAGGGATCCGGCGCAACAAACTTC
TCTCTGCTGAAACAAGCCGGAGATGTCGAAGAGAATCCTGGACCGACCGAGTACAAGCCCACGGTGCGCC
TCGCCACCCGCGACGACGTCCCCAGGGCCGTACGCACCCTCGCCGCCGCGTTCGCCGACTACCCCGCCAC
GCGCCACACCGTCGATCCGGACCGCCACATCGAGCGGGTCACCGAGCTGCAAGAACTCTTCCTCACGCGC
GTCGGGCTCGACATCGGCAAGGTGTGGGTCGCGGACGACGGCGCCGCGGTGGCGGTCTGGACCACGCCGG
AGAGCGTCGAAGCGGGGGCGGTGTTCGCCGAGATCGGCCCGCGCATGGCCGAGTTGAGCGGTTCCCGGCT
GGCCGCGCAGCAACAGATGGAAGGCCTCCTGGCGCCGCACCGGCCCAAGGAGCCCGCGTGGTTCCTGGCC
ACCGTCGGAGTCTCGCCCGACCACCAGGGCAAGGGTCTGGGCAGCGCCGTCGTGCTCCCCGGAGTGGAGG
CGGCCGAGCGCGCCGGGGTGCCCGCCTTCCTGGAGACCTCCGCGCCCCGCAACCTCCCCTTCTACGAGCG
GCTCGGCTTCACCGTCACCGCCGACGTCGAGGTGCCCGAAGGACCGCGCACCTGGTGCATGACCCGCAAG
CCCGGTGCCTGAACGCGTTAAGTCGACAATCAACCTCTGGATTACAAAATTTGTGAAAGATTGACTGGTA
TTCTTAACTATGTTGCTCCTTTTACGCTATGTGGATACGCTGCTTTAATGCCTTTGTATCATGCTATTGC
TTCCCGTATGGCTTTCATTTTCTCCTCCTTGTATAAATCCTGGTTGCTGTCTCTTTATGAGGAGTTGTGG
CCCGTTGTCAGGCAACGTGGCGTGGTGTGCACTGTGTTTGCTGACGCAACCCCCACTGGTTGGGGCATTG
CCACCACCTGTCAGCTCCTTTCCGGGACTTTCGCTTTCCCCCTCCCTATTGCCACGGCGGAACTCATCGC
CGCCTGCCTTGCCCGCTGCTGGACAGGGGCTCGGCTGTTGGGCACTGACAATTCCGTGGTGTTGTCGGGG
AAATCATCGTCCTTTCCTTGGCTGCTCGCCTGTGTTGCCACCTGGATTCTGCGCGGGACGTCCTTCTGCT
ACGTCCCTTCGGCCCTCAATCCAGCGGACCTTCCTTCCCGCGGCCTGCTGCCGGCTCTGCGGCCTCTTCC
GCGTCTTCGCCTTCGCCCTCAGACGAGTCGGATCTCCCTTTGGGCCGCCTCCCCGCGTCGACTTTAAGAC
CAATGACTTACAAGGCAGCTGTAGATCTTAGCCACTTTTTAAAAGAAAAGGGGGGACTGGAAGGGCTAAT
TCACTCCCAACGAAGACAAGATCTGCTTTTTGCTTGTACTGGGTCTCTCTGGTTAGACCAGATCTGAGCC
TGGGAGCTCTCTGGCTAACTAGGGAACCCACTGCTTAAGCCTCAATAAAGCTTGCCTTGAGTGCTTCAAG
TAGTGTGTGCCCGTCTGTTGTGTGACTCTGGTAACTAGAGATCCCTCAGACCCTTTTAGTCAGTGTGGAA
AATCTCTAGCAGGGCCCGTTTAAACCCGCTGATCAGCCTCGACTGTGCCTTCTAGTTGCCAGCCATCTGT
TGTTTGCCCCTCCCCCGTGCCTTCCTTGACCCTGGAAGGTGCCACTCCCACTGTCCTTTCCTAATAAAAT
GAGGAAATTGCATCGCATTGTCTGAGTAGGTGTCATTCTATTCTGGGGGGTGGGGTGGGGCAGGACAGCA
AGGGGGAGGATTGGGAAGACAATAGCAGGCATGCTGGGGATGCGGTGGGCTCTATGGCTTCTGAGGCGGA
AAGAACCAGCTGGGGCTCTAGGGGGTATCCCC
[124 nt withheld, positions 9063-9186]
C
[91 nt withheld, positions 9188-9278]
A
[49 nt withheld, positions 9280-9328]
CCTTTGACGTTGGAGTCCACGTTCTTT
[37 nt withheld, positions 9356-9392]
ACCCTATCTCGGTCTATTCTTTTGATTTATAAGGGATTTTGCCGATTTCGGCCTATTGGTTAAAAAATGA
GCTGATTTAACAAAAATTTAACGCGAATTAATTCTGTGGAATGTGTGTCAGTTAGGGTGTGGAAAGTCCC
CAGGCTCCCCAGCAGGCAGAAGTATGCAAAGCATGCATCTCAATTAGTCAGCAACCAGGTGTGGAAAGTC
CCCAGGCTCCCCAGCAGGCAGAAGTATGCAAAGCATGCATCTCAATTAGTCAGCAACCATAGTCCCGCCC
CTAACTCCGCCCATCCCGCCCCTAACTCCGCCCAGTTCCGCCCATTCTCCGCCCCATGGCTGACTAATTT
TTTTTATTTATGCAGAGGCCGAGGCCGCCTCTGCCTCTGAGCTATTCCAGAAGTAGTGAGGAGGCTTTTT
TGGAGGCCTAGGCTTTTGCAAAAAGCTCCCGGGAGCTTGTATATCCATTTTCGGATCTGATCAGCACGTG
TTGACAATTAATCATCGGCATAGTATATCGGCATAGTATAATACGACAAGGTGAGGAACTAAACCATGGC
CAAGTTGACCAGTGCCGTTCCGGTGCTCACCGCGCGCGACGTCGCCGGAGCGGTCGAGTTCTGGACCGAC
CGGCTCGGGTTCTCCCGGGACTTCGTGGAGGACGACTTCGCCGGTGTGGTCCGGGACGACGTGACCCTGT
TCATCAGCGCGGTCCAGGACCAGGTGGTGCCGGACAACACCCTGGCCTGGGTGTGGGTGCGCGGCCTGGA
CGAGCTGTACGCCGAGTGGTCGGAGGTCGTGTCCACGAACTTCCGGGACGCCTCCGGGCCGGCCATGACC
GAGATCGGCGAGCAGCCGTGGGGGCGGGAGTTCGCCCTGCGCGACCCGGCCGGCAACTGCGTGCACTTCG
TGGCCGAGGAGCAGGACTGACACGTGCTACGAGATTTCGATTCCACCGCCGCCTTCTATGAAAGGTTGGG
CTTCGGAATCGTTTTCCGGGACGCCGGCTGGATGATCCTCCAGCGCGGGGATCTCATGCTGGAGTTCTTC
GCCCACCCCAACTTGTTTATTGCAGCTTATAATGGTTACAAATAAAGCAATAGCATCACAAATTTCACAA
ATAAAGCATTTTTTTCACTGCATTCTAGTTGTGGTTTGTCCAAACTCATCAATGTATCTTATCATGTCTG
TATACCGTCGACCTCTAGCTAGAGCTTGGCGTAATCATGGTCATAGCTGTTTCCTGTGTGAAATTGTTAT
CCGCTCACAATTCCACACAACATACGAGCCGGAAGCATAAAGTGTAAAGCCTGGGGTGCCTAATGAGTGA
GCTAACTCACATTAATTGCGTTGCGCTCACTGCCCGCTTTCCAGTCGGGAAACCTGTCGTGCCAGCTGCA
TTAATGAATCGGCCAACGCGCGGGGAGAGGCGGTTTGCGTATTGGGCGCTCTTCCGCTTCCTCGCTCACT
GACTCGCTGCGCTCGGTCGTTCGGCTGCGGCGAGCGGTATCAGCTCACTCAAAGGCGGTAATACGGTTAT
CCACAGAATCAGGGGATAACGCAGGAAAGAACATGTGAGCAAAAGGCCAGCAAAAGGCCAGGAACCGTAA
AAAGGCCGCGTTGCTGGCGTTTTTCCATAGGCTCCGCCCCCCTGACGAGCATCACAAAAATCGACGCTCA
AGTCAGAGGTGGCGAAACCCGACAGGACTATAAAGATACCAGGCGTTTCCCCCTGGAAGCTCCCTCGTGC
GCTCTCCTGTTCCGACCCTGCCGCTTACCGGATACCTGTCCGCCTTTCTCCCTTCGGGAAGCGTGGCGCT
TTCTCATAGCTCACGCTGTAGGTATCTCAGTTCGGTGTAGGTCGTTCGCTCCAAGCTGGGCTGTGTGCAC
GAACCCCCCGTTCAGCCCGACCGCTGCGCCTTATCCGGTAACTATCGTCTTGAGTCCAACCCGGTAAGAC
ACGACTTATCGCCACTGGCAGCAGCCACTGGTAACAGGATTAGCAGAGCGAGGTATGTAGGCGGTGCTAC
AGAGTTCTTGAAGTGGTGGCCTAACTACGGCTACACTAGAAGAACAGTATTTGGTATCTGCGCTCTGCTG
AAGCCAGTTACCTTCGGAAAAAGAGTTGGTAGCTCTTGATCCGGCAAACAAACCACCGCTGGTAGCGGTG
GTTTTTTTGTTTGCAAGCAGCAGATTACGCGCAGAAAAAAAGGATCTCAAGAAGATCCTTTGATCTTTTC
TACGGGGTCTGACGCTCAGTGGAACGAAAACTCACGTTAAGGGATTTTGGTCATGAGATTATCAAAAAGG
ATCTTCACCTAGATCCTTTTAAATTAAAAATGAAGTTTTAAATCAATCTAAAGTATATATGAGTAAACTT
GGTCTGACAGTTACCAATGCTTAATCAGTGAGGCACCTATCTCAGCGATCTGTCTATTTCGTTCATCCAT
AGTTGCCTGACTCCCCGTCGTGTAGATAACTACGATACGGGAGGGCTTACCATCTGGCCCCAGTGCTGCA
ATGATACCGCGAGACCCACGCTCACCGGCTCCAGATTTATCAGCAATAAACCAGCCAGCCGGAAGGGCCG
AGCGCAGAAGTGGTCCTGCAACTTTATCCGCCTCCATCCAGTCTATTAATTGTTGCCGGGAAGCTAGAGT
AAGTAGTTCGCCAGTTAATAGTTTGCGCAACGTTGTTGCCATTGCTACAGGCATCGTGGTGTCACGCTCG
TCGTTTGGTATGGCTTCATTCAGCTCCGGTTCCCAACGATCAAGGCGAGTTACATGATCCCCCATGTTGT
GCAAAAAAGCGGTTAGCTCCTTCGGTCCTCCGATCGTTGTCAGAAGTAAGTTGGCCGCAGTGTTATCACT
CATGGTTATGGCAGCACTGCATAATTCTCTTACTGTCATGCCATCCGTAAGATGCTTTTCTGTGACTGGT
GAGTACTCAACCAAGTCATTCTGAGAATAGTGTATGCGGCGACCGAGTTGCTCTTGCCCGGCGTCAATAC
GGGATAATACCGCGCCACATAGCAGAACTTTAAAAGTGCTCATCATTGGAAAACGTTCTTCGGGGCGAAA
ACTCTCAAGGATCTTACCGCTGTTGAGATCCAGTTCGATGTAACCCACTCGTGCACCCAACTGATCTTCA
GCATCTTTTACTTTCACCAGCGTTTCTGGGTGAGCAAAAACAGGAAGGCAAAATGCCGCAAAAAAGGGAA
TAAGGGCGACACGGAAATGTTGAATACTCATACTCTTCCTTTTTCAATATTATTGAAGCATTTATCAGGG
TTATTGTCTCATGAGCGGATACATATTTGAATGTATTTAGAAAAATAAACAAATAGGGGTTCCGCGCACA
TTTCCCCGAAAAGTGCCACCTGACGTCGACGGATCGGGAGATCTCCCGATCCCCTATGGTGCACTCTCAG
TACAATCTGCTCTGATGCCGCATAGTTAAGCCAGTATCTGCTCCCTGCTTGTGTGTTGGAGGTCGCTGAG
TAGTGCGCGAGCAAAATTTAAGCTACAACAAGGCAAGGCTTGACCGACAATTGCATGAAGAATCTGCTTA
GGGTTAGGCGTTTTGCGCTGCTTCGCGATGTACGGGCCAGATATACGCGTT
